>Addgene plasmid #245673 | pICSL60025 | addgene full sequence | sequence record 495495 | Addgene NGS Result
TTGAGATCCTTTTTTTCTGCGCGTAATCTGCTGCTTGCAAACAAAAAAACCACCGCTACCAGCGGTGGTT
TGTTTGCCGGATCAAGAGCTACCAACTCTTTTTCCGAAGGTAACTGGCTTCAGCAGAGCGCAGATACCAA
ATACTGTTCTTCTAGTGTAGCCGTAGTTAGGCCACCACTTCAAGAACTCTGTAGCACCGCCTACATACCT
CGCTCTGCTAATCCTGTTACCAGTGGCTGCTGCCAGTGGCGATAAGTCGTGTCTTACCGGGTTGGACTCA
AGACGATAGTTACCGGATAAGGCGCAGCGGTCGGGCTGAACGGGGGGTTCGTGCACACAGCCCAGCTTGG
AGCGAACGACCTACACCGAACTGAGATACCTACAGCGTGAGCTATGAGAAAGCGCCACGCTTCCCGAAGG
GAGAAAGGCGGACAGGTATCCGGTAAGCGGCAGGGTCGGAACAGGAGAGCGCACGAGGGAGCTTCCAGGG
GGAAACGCCTGGTATCTTTATAGTCCTGTCGGGTTTCGCCACCTCTGACTTGAGCGTCGATTTTTGTGAT
GCTCGTCAGGGGGGCGGAGCCTATGGAAAAACGCCAGCAACGCGGCCTTTTTACGGTTCCTGGCCTTTTG
CTGGCCTTTTGCTCACATGTTCTTTCCTGCGTTATCCCCTGATTCTGTGGATAACCGTATTACCGCCTTT
GAGTGAGCTGATACCGCTCGCCGCAGCCGAACGACCGAGCGCAGCGAGTCAGTGAGCGAGGAAGCGGAAG
AGCGCCCAATACGCAAACCGCCTCTCCCCGCGCGTTGGCCGATTCATTAATCACTCTGTGGTCTCAGCTT
TCGATTAAAAATCCCAATTATATTTGGTCTAATTTAGTTTGGTATTGAGTAAAACAAATTCGAACCAAAC
CAAAATATAAATATATAGTTTTTATATATATGCCTTTAAGACTTTTTATAGAATTTTCTTTAAAAAATAT
CTAGGTACATCAACGAAAAATTAGTCAAACGACTAAAATAAATAAATATCATGTGTTATTAAGAAAATTC
TCCTATAAGAATATTTTAATAGATCATATGTTTGTAAAAAAAATTAATTTTTACTAACACATATATTTAC
TTATCAAAAATTTGACAAAGTAAGATTAAAATAATATTCATCTAACAAAAAAAAAACCAGAAAATGCTGA
AAACCCGGCAAAACCGAACCAATCCAAACCGATATAGTTGGTTTGGTTTGATTTTGATATAAACCGAACC
AACTCGGTCCATTTGCACCCCTAATCATAATAGCTTTAATATTTCAAGATATTATTAAGTTAACGTTGTC
AATATCCTGGAAATTTTGCAAAATGAATCAAGCCTATATGGCTGTAATATGAATTTAAAAGCAGCTCGAT
GTGGTGGTAATATGTAATTTACTTGATTCTAAAAAAATATCCCAAGTATTAATAATTTCTGCTAGGAAGA
AGGTTAGCTACGATTTACAGCAAAGCCAGAATACAAAGAACCATAAAGTGATTGAAGCTCGAAATATACG
AAGGAACAAATATTTTTAAAAAAATACGCAATGACTTGGAACAAAAGAAAGTGATATATTTTTTGTTCTT
AAACAAGCATCCCCTCTAAAGAATGGCAGTTTTCCTTTGCATGTAACTATTATGCTCCCTTCGTTACAAA
AATTTTGGACTACTATTGGGAACTTCTTCTGAAAATAGTCGCTTGAGACCACGAAGTGGCTCTTCAGTGG
ACGAAAGGGCCTCGTGATACGCCTATTTTTATAGGTTAATGTCATGATAATAATGGTTTCTTAGACGTCA
GGTGGCACTTTTCGGGGAAATGTGCGCGGAACCCCTATTTGTTTATTTTTCTAAATACATTCAAATATGT
ATCCGCTCATGAGACAATAACCCTGATAAATGCTTCAATAATATTGAAAAAGGAAGAGTATGCGCTCACG
CAACTGGTCCAGAACCTTGACCGAACGCAGCGGTGGTAACGGCGCAGTGGCGGTTTTCATGGCTTGTTAT
GACTGTTTTTTTTTGGGGTACAGTCTATGCCTCGGGCATCCAAGCAGCAAGCGCGTTACGCCGTGGGTCG
ATGTTTGATGTTATGGAGCAGCAACGATGTTACGCAGCAGGGCAGTCGCCCTAAAACAAAGTTAAACATC
ATGAGGGAAGCGGTGATCGCCGAAGTATCGACTCAACTATCAGAGGTAGTTGGCGTCATCGAGCGCCATC
TCGAACCGACGTTGCTGGCCGTACATTTGTACGGCTCCGCAGTGGATGGCGGCCTGAAGCCACACAGCGA
TATTGATTTGCTGGTTACGGTGACCGTAAGGCTTGATGAAACAACGCGGCGAGCTTTGATCAACGACCTT
TTGGAAACTTCGGCTTCCCCTGGAGAGAGCGAGATTCTCCGCGCTGTAGAAGTCACCATTGTTGTGCACG
ACGACATCATTCCGTGGCGTTATCCAGCTAAGCGCGAACTGCAATTTGGAGAATGGCAGCGCAATGACAT
TCTTGCAGGTATCTTCGAGCCAGCCACGATCGACATTGATCTGGCTATCTTGCTGACAAAAGCAAGAGAA
CATAGCGTTGCCTTGGTAGGTCCAGCGGCGGAGGAACTCTTTGATCCGGTTCCTGAACAGGATCTATTTG
AGGCGCTAAATGAAACCTTAACGCTATGGAACTCGCCGCCCGACTGGGCTGGCGATGAGCGAAATGTAGT
GCTTACGTTGTCCCGCATTTGGTACAGCGCAGTAACCGGCAAAATCGCGCCGAAGGATGTCGCTGCCGAC
TGGGCAATGGAGCGCCTGCCGGCCCAGTATCAGCCCGTCATACTTGAAGCTAGACAGGCTTATCTTGGAC
AAGAAGAAGATCGCTTGGCCTCGCGCGCAGATCAGTTGGAAGAATTTGTCCATTACGTAAAAGGCGAGAT
CACCAAGGTAGTCGGCAAATAACTGTCAGACCAAGTTTACTCATATATACTTTAGATTGATTTAAAACTT
CATTTTTAATTTAAAAGGATCTAGGTGAAGATCCTTTTTGATAATCTCATGACCAAAATCCCTTAACGTG
AGTTTTCGTTCCACTGAGCGTCAGACCCCGTAGAAAAGATCAAAGGATCTTC
Features (pLannotate 1.2.2; 6 found; start..end, strand, type, name):
      1..589     +  rep_origin     ori: high-copy-number ColE1/pMB1/pBR322/pUC origin of replication
    772..821     +  CDS            lacI (fragment): lac repressor; lacI; The lac repressor binds to the lac operator to inhibit transcription in E. coli. This inhibition can be relieved by adding lactose or isopropyl-β-D-thiogalactopyranoside (IPTG).
   1845..1949    +  promoter       AmpR promoter: bla
   1940..2020    -  CDS            int (fragment): INT2_ECOLX - Protein inferred from homology: Swiss-Prot protein existence level 3. Putative integrase believed to be involved in the insertion of antibiotic resistance genes into plasmids and transposons. From Escherichia coli.
   2108..2164    +  CDS            GmR (fragment): gentamycin acetyltransferase; aacC1; confers resistance to gentamycin
   2171..2959    +  CDS            aadA: S3AD_ECOLX - Experimental evidence at protein level: Swiss-Prot protein existence level 1. Mediates bacterial resistance to the antibiotics streptomycin and spectinomycin. From Escherichia coli.
