[The description below was written by a language model from this plasmid's Addgene catalogue record and pLannotate feature annotations shown in this document.]
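Description:
pICSL60025 is a Level 0 Golden Gate (MoClo) part plasmid built on the pICH41276 backbone, a small synthetic-biology acceptor vector of about 2.2 kb. It carries a terminator-position module for use in plant construct assembly. It is maintained in E. coli from a high-copy ColE1/pUC-type origin and selected with spectinomycin. Resistance comes from the aadA aminoglycoside adenylyltransferase gene, which lies downstream of an AmpR (bla) promoter. The sequenced plasmid is 3,132 nt, consistent with the stated backbone plus insert. The short lacI, integrase and gentamicin acetyltransferase fragments picked up by automated annotation appear to be non-functional remnants flanking the cloning site and the resistance cassette, not working genes.

The insert is an 883 bp element from Nicotiana tabacum, the Rb7 matrix attachment region in a variant designated D144-437, catalogued as a terminator part. The annotation software did not label the insert, but it presumably occupies the unannotated stretch between the lacI fragment and the AmpR promoter. Matrix attachment regions such as Rb7 are generally placed next to transgenes to improve or stabilise expression in plants, although the record itself states no such purpose for this part. Internal BsaI and BpiI sites were removed by point mutation, so the part is compatible with the Type IIS enzymes used in Golden Gate cloning. The part is defined by GCTT and CGCT fusion overhangs, which correspond to the 3′ UTR/terminator position in the MoClo syntax. This allows it to be joined in order with promoter and coding-sequence modules in one-pot assembly of Level 1 transcription units.
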