Addgene plasmid #245673: pICSL60025
Purpose: Level 0 Golden Gate part Rb7MAR (D144-437 variant) terminator, GCTT - CGCT
Depositing lab: Mark Youles. Depositing organization: Sainsbury Laboratory, Norwich.
Backbone
  Vector backbone: pICH41276
  Backbone size w/o insert (bp): 2249
  Vector type: Synthetic Biology
Growth in bacteria
  Bacterial resistance: Spectinomycin, 50 μg/mL
  Growth temperature: 37°C
  Growth strain: DH5alpha
  Copy number: High Copy
Gene/Insert
  Gene/Insert name: Rb7MAR (D144-437 variant) terminator
  Species: Nicotiana tabacum
  Insert size (bp): 883
  Mutation: BsaI/BpiI sites removed by point-mutation
  Cloning method: Restriction Enzyme; 5′ cloning site BsaI (destroyed during cloning); 3′ cloning site BsaI (destroyed during cloning)
  Sequencing primers: 5′ TCACATGTTCTTTCCTGCG; 3′ GTCTCATGAGCGGATACATATTTGAATG
Terms and licenses: Academic/Nonprofit Terms; Industry Terms: Not Available to Industry
Depositor comments: Level 0 terminator module used for GoldenGate assemblies using the MoClo overhang syntax
How to cite: pICSL60025 was a gift from Mark Youles (Addgene plasmid # 245673 ; http://n2t.net/addgene:245673 ; RRID:Addgene_245673)
